Addgene plasmid #186077: pTR-339 pUC19-tNGFR-P2A-TIM3 N
Purpose: Knockin of truncated NGFR to target gene
Depositing lab: Alexander Marson. Depositing organization: J. David Gladstone Institutes. Publication: High-yield genome engineering in primary cells using a hybrid ssDNA repair template and small-molecule cocktails. Shy BR, Vykunta VS, Ha A, Talbot A, Roth TL, Nguyen DN, Pfeifer WG, Chen YY, Blaeschke F, Shifrut E, Vedova S, Mamedov MR, Chung JJ, Li H, Yu R, Wu D, Wolf J, Martin TG, Castro CE, Ye L, Esensten JH, Eyquem J, Marson A. Nat Biotechnol. 2022 Aug 25:10.1038/s41587-022-01418-8. doi: 10.1038/s41587-022-01418-8. PubMed 36008610.
Backbone
  Vector backbone: PUC19
  Vector type: CRISPR
Growth in bacteria
  Bacterial resistance: Ampicillin, 100 μg/mL
  Growth temperature: 37°C
  Growth strain: DH5alpha
  Copy number: High Copy
Gene/Insert
  Gene/Insert name: TIM3
  Species: H. sapiens (human)
  Mutation: WT with tNGFR sequence
  Entrez Gene: HAVCR2 (a.k.a. CD366, HAVcr-2, KIM-3, SPTCL, TIM3, TIMD-3, TIMD3, Tim-3)
  Cloning method: Unknown
Terms and licenses: Academic/Nonprofit Terms; Industry Terms: Not Available to Industry
Depositor comments: Please visit https://www.biorxiv.org/content/10.1101/2021.09.02.458799v1 for bioRxiv preprint.
How to cite: pTR-339 pUC19-tNGFR-P2A-TIM3 N was a gift from Alexander Marson (Addgene plasmid # 186077 ; http://n2t.net/addgene:186077 ; RRID:Addgene_186077)
