[The description below was written by a language model from this plasmid's Addgene catalogue record and the feature table of its GenBank file.]
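Description:
pTR-339 pUC19-tNGFR-P2A-TIM3 N is a 4,388 bp circular plasmid built on the pUC19 cloning backbone and catalogued as a CRISPR-type vector. Its stated purpose is knock-in of a truncated NGFR (tNGFR) sequence into a target gene, here human TIM3 (HAVCR2). It is propagated in E. coli at high copy from the ColE1/pUC origin and is selected with ampicillin through the bla (AmpR) gene and its own promoter. The remaining annotated backbone elements are the usual pUC19 remnants: the lac promoter, lac operator and CAP binding site, plus M13 forward and reverse sequencing primer sites that flank the cloning region.

The insert lies between the M13 primer sites. The only part of it annotated in the feature table is a P2A peptide coding sequence from porcine teschovirus-1, which causes ribosomal skipping so that two polypeptides are produced from one open reading frame. The tNGFR coding sequence and the TIM3-derived sequence are not annotated, although the catalogue describes the insert as wild-type TIM3 with the tNGFR sequence. The name suggests a tNGFR-P2A cassette designed for the N-terminal end of the TIM3 coding sequence, which would let the surface marker and TIM3 be expressed from the endogenous locus as separate proteins. No eukaryotic promoter, guide RNA cassette or Cas9 gene is annotated, which is consistent with a homology-directed repair donor rather than an expression vector. The record does not give homology arm boundaries. The associated work concerns high-yield genome engineering of primary cells using hybrid ssDNA repair templates, so this plasmid probably serves as the source of such a template, with tNGFR surface expression reporting successful integration.
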