LOCUS       Exported 4388 bp ds-DNA circular SYN 21-JUL-2022
DEFINITION  Knockin of truncated NGFR to target gene.
ACCESSION   .
VERSION     .
KEYWORDS    pTR-339 pUC19-tNGFR-P2A-TIM3 N
SOURCE      synthetic DNA construct
  ORGANISM  synthetic DNA construct
REFERENCE   1 (bases 1 to 4388)
  AUTHORS   Shy BR, Vykunta V, Ha A, Roth TL, Talbot A, Nguyen DN, Chen YY,
            Blaeschke F, Vedova S, Mamedov MR, Chung J, Li H, Wolf J, Martin TG,
            Ye L, Eyquem J, Esensten JH, Alexander M
  TITLE     Hybrid ssDNA repair templates enable high yield genome engineering
            in primary cells for disease modeling and cell therapy manufacturing
  JOURNAL   bioRxiv 2021.09.02.458799
REFERENCE   2 (bases 1 to 4388)
  AUTHORS   .
  TITLE     Direct Submission
  JOURNAL   Exported Jul 21, 2022 from SnapGene Server 1.1.58
            http://www.snapgene.com
FEATURES             Location/Qualifiers
     source          1..4388
                     /organism="synthetic DNA construct"
                     /mol_type="other DNA"
     primer_bind     complement(36..58)
                     /label=pGEX 3'
                     /note="pGEX vectors, reverse primer"
     primer_bind     158..177
                     /label=pRS-marker
                     /note="pRS vectors, use to sequence yeast selectable
                     marker"
     primer_bind     371..393
                     /label=M13/pUC Forward
                     /note="In lacZ gene"
     primer_bind     385..402
                     /label=M13 Forward
                     /note="In lacZ gene. Also called M13-F20 or M13 (-21)
                     Forward"
     primer_bind     386..402
                     /label=M13 fwd
                     /note="common sequencing primer, one of multiple similar
                     variants"
     CDS             1661..1717
                     /codon_start=1
                     /product="2A peptide from porcine teschovirus-1
                     polyprotein"
                     /label=P2A
                     /note="Eukaryotic ribosomes fail to insert a peptide bond
                     between the Gly and Pro residues, yielding separate
                     polypeptides."
                     /translation="ATNFSLLKQAGDVEENPGP"
     primer_bind     complement(2174..2190)
                     /label=M13 rev
                     /note="common sequencing primer, one of multiple similar
                     variants"
     primer_bind     complement(2174..2190)
                     /label=M13 Reverse
                     /note="In lacZ gene. Also called M13-rev"
     primer_bind     complement(2187..2209)
                     /label=M13/pUC Reverse
                     /note="In lacZ gene"
     protein_bind    2198..2214
                     /label=lac operator
                     /bound_moiety="lac repressor encoded by lacI"
                     /note="The lac repressor binds to the lac operator to
                     inhibit transcription in E. coli. This inhibition can be
                     relieved by adding lactose or
                     isopropyl-beta-D-thiogalactopyranoside (IPTG)."
     promoter        complement(2222..2252)
                     /label=lac promoter
                     /note="promoter for the E. coli lac operon"
     protein_bind    2267..2288
                     /label=CAP binding site
                     /bound_moiety="E. coli catabolite activator protein"
                     /note="CAP binding activates transcription in the presence
                     of cAMP."
     primer_bind     complement(2405..2422)
                     /label=L4440
                     /note="L4440 vector, forward primer"
     rep_origin      complement(2576..3164)
                     /direction=LEFT
                     /label=ori
                     /note="high-copy-number ColE1/pMB1/pBR322/pUC origin of
                     replication"
     primer_bind     complement(2656..2675)
                     /label=pBR322ori-F
                     /note="pBR322 origin, forward primer"
     CDS             complement(3335..4195)
                     /codon_start=1
                     /gene="bla"
                     /product="beta-lactamase"
                     /label=AmpR
                     /note="confers resistance to ampicillin, carbenicillin, and
                     related antibiotics"
                     /translation="MSIQHFRVALIPFFAAFCLPVFAHPETLVKVKDAEDQLGARVGYI
                     ELDLNSGKILESFRPEERFPMMSTFKVLLCGAVLSRIDAGQEQLGRRIHYSQNDLVEYS
                     PVTEKHLTDGMTVRELCSAAITMSDNTAANLLLTTIGGPKELTAFLHNMGDHVTRLDRW
                     EPELNEAIPNDERDTTMPVAMATTLRKLLTGELLTLASRQQLIDWMEADKVAGPLLRSA
                     LPAGWFIADKSGAGERGSRGIIAALGPDGKPSRIVVIYTTGSQATMDERNRQIAEIGAS
                     LIKHW"
     primer_bind     3958..3977
                     /label=Amp-R
                     /note="Ampicillin resistance gene, reverse primer"
     promoter        complement(4196..4300)
                     /gene="bla"
                     /label=AmpR promoter
     primer_bind     4368..4386
                     /label=pBRforEco
                     /note="pBR322 vectors, upsteam of EcoRI site, forward
                     primer"
ORIGIN
        1 tttcgtctcg cgcgtttcgg tgatgacggt gaaaacctct gacacatgca gctcccggag
       61 acggtcacag cttgtctgta agcggatgcc gggagcagac aagcccgtca gggcgcgtca
      121 gcgggtgttg gcgggtgtcg gggctggctt aactatgcgg catcagagca gattgtactg
      181 agagtgcacc atatgcggtg tgaaataccg cacagatgcg taaggagaaa ataccgcatc
      241 aggcgccatt cgccattcag gctgcgcaac tgttgggaag ggcgatcggt gcgggcctct
      301 tcgctattac gccagctggc gaaaggggga tgtgctgcaa ggcgattaag ttgggtaacg
      361 ccagggtttt cccagtcacg acgttgtaaa acgacggcca gtgaaatcga gctcggtacc
      421 cggggagctc catttcaggt gtatctcatc tgagacatta ttagagggtt ctctttatgt
      481 gccatgactg agtagcgttt tcttccactg aagtattgct tcctctttgt tgatatcaca
      541 ggacagacat cagaacactt acaggatgtg tgtagtgtgg catgacagag aactttggtt
      601 tcctttaatg tgactgtaga cctggcagtg ttactataag aatcactggc aatcagacac
      661 ccgggtgtgc tgagctagca ctcagtgggg gcggctactg ctcatgtgat tgtggagtag
      721 acagttggaa gaagtaccca gtccatttgg agagttaaaa ctgtgcctaa cagaggtgtc
      781 ctctgacttt tcttctgcaa gctccatggg ggcaggtgcc actggccgcg ccatggacgg
      841 gccgcgcctg ctgctgttgc tgcttctggg ggtgtccctt ggaggtgcca aggaggcatg
      901 ccccacaggc ctgtacacac acagcggtga gtgctgcaaa gcctgcaacc tgggcgaggg
      961 tgtggcccag ccttgtggag ccaaccagac cgtgtgtgag ccctgcctgg acagcgtgac
     1021 gttctccgac gtggtgagcg cgaccgagcc gtgcaagccg tgcaccgagt gcgtggggct
     1081 ccagagcatg tcggcgccat gcgtggaggc cgacgacgcc gtgtgccgct gcgcctacgg
     1141 ctactaccag gatgagacga ctgggcgctg cgaggcgtgc cgcgtgtgcg aggcgggctc
     1201 gggcctcgtg ttctcctgcc aggacaagca gaacaccgtg tgcgaggagt gccccgacgg
     1261 cacgtattcc gacgaggcca accacgtgga cccgtgcctg ccctgcaccg tgtgcgagga
     1321 caccgagcgc cagctccgcg agtgcacacg ctgggccgac gccgagtgcg aggagatccc
     1381 tggccgttgg attacacggt ccacaccccc agagggctcg gacagcacag cccccagcac
     1441 ccaggagcct gaggcacctc cagaacaaga cctcatagcc agcacggtgg caggtgtggt
     1501 gaccacagtg atgggcagct cccagcccgt ggtgacccga ggcaccaccg acaacctcat
     1561 ccctgtctat tgctccatcc tggctgctgt ggttgtgggt cttgtggcct acatagcctt
     1621 caagaggtgg aacagccgcg ccaagcgctc gggttcgggt gccaccaact tcagcctgct
     1681 gaagcaggcc ggcgacgtgg aggagaaccc cggccccttt tcacatcttc cgtttgactg
     1741 tgtcctgctg ctgctgctgc tactacttac aagtaagtct cggcatggat atttacaatg
     1801 acataatggt gctgtacaga ggacaaggga gagatacaag gatggccatt gtaatgttgt
     1861 ttgtaatagc aaaagcttgg aagcaaccta aatgtccgtc gatgagggag tgggtaaata
     1921 aatgtgatat aatcatgata caaacagtga gtctgacaaa acatactggt atagaatgtc
     1981 tcaaaattat aatgttatta aagaaaaaaa gttgcagaat aatgcatata ttaggcttct
     2041 atttgtgtgt gtgcattgtc ggggagcagg aatatgtgga catttcttaa tgtataagct
     2101 ctaggaaaag gaaccaggga atggtaaatc ctctagagtc gacctgcagg catgcaagct
     2161 tggcgtaatc atggtcatag ctgtttcctg tgtgaaattg ttatccgctc acaattccac
     2221 acaacatacg agccggaagc ataaagtgta aagcctgggg tgcctaatga gtgagctaac
     2281 tcacattaat tgcgttgcgc tcactgcccg ctttccagtc gggaaacctg tcgtgccagc
     2341 tgcattaatg aatcggccaa cgcgcgggga gaggcggttt gcgtattggg cgctcttccg
     2401 cttcctcgct cactgactcg ctgcgctcgg tcgttcggct gcggcgagcg gtatcagctc
     2461 actcaaaggc ggtaatacgg ttatccacag aatcagggga taacgcagga aagaacatgt
     2521 gagcaaaagg ccagcaaaag gccaggaacc gtaaaaaggc cgcgttgctg gcgtttttcc
     2581 ataggctccg cccccctgac gagcatcaca aaaatcgacg ctcaagtcag aggtggcgaa
     2641 acccgacagg actataaaga taccaggcgt ttccccctgg aagctccctc gtgcgctctc
     2701 ctgttccgac cctgccgctt accggatacc tgtccgcctt tctcccttcg ggaagcgtgg
     2761 cgctttctca tagctcacgc tgtaggtatc tcagttcggt gtaggtcgtt cgctccaagc
     2821 tgggctgtgt gcacgaaccc cccgttcagc ccgaccgctg cgccttatcc ggtaactatc
     2881 gtcttgagtc caacccggta agacacgact tatcgccact ggcagcagcc actggtaaca
     2941 ggattagcag agcgaggtat gtaggcggtg ctacagagtt cttgaagtgg tggcctaact
     3001 acggctacac tagaagaaca gtatttggta tctgcgctct gctgaagcca gttaccttcg
     3061 gaaaaagagt tggtagctct tgatccggca aacaaaccac cgctggtagc ggtggttttt
     3121 ttgtttgcaa gcagcagatt acgcgcagaa aaaaaggatc tcaagaagat cctttgatct
     3181 tttctacggg gtctgacgct cagtggaacg aaaactcacg ttaagggatt ttggtcatga
     3241 gattatcaaa aaggatcttc acctagatcc ttttaaatta aaaatgaagt tttaaatcaa
     3301 tctaaagtat atatgagtaa acttggtctg acagttacca atgcttaatc agtgaggcac
     3361 ctatctcagc gatctgtcta tttcgttcat ccatagttgc ctgactcccc gtcgtgtaga
     3421 taactacgat acgggagggc ttaccatctg gccccagtgc tgcaatgata ccgcgagacc
     3481 cacgctcacc ggctccagat ttatcagcaa taaaccagcc agccggaagg gccgagcgca
     3541 gaagtggtcc tgcaacttta tccgcctcca tccagtctat taattgttgc cgggaagcta
     3601 gagtaagtag ttcgccagtt aatagtttgc gcaacgttgt tgccattgct acaggcatcg
     3661 tggtgtcacg ctcgtcgttt ggtatggctt cattcagctc cggttcccaa cgatcaaggc
     3721 gagttacatg atcccccatg ttgtgcaaaa aagcggttag ctccttcggt cctccgatcg
     3781 ttgtcagaag taagttggcc gcagtgttat cactcatggt tatggcagca ctgcataatt
     3841 ctcttactgt catgccatcc gtaagatgct tttctgtgac tggtgagtac tcaaccaagt
     3901 cattctgaga atagtgtatg cggcgaccga gttgctcttg cccggcgtca atacgggata
     3961 ataccgcgcc acatagcaga actttaaaag tgctcatcat tggaaaacgt tcttcggggc
     4021 gaaaactctc aaggatctta ccgctgttga gatccagttc gatgtaaccc actcgtgcac
     4081 ccaactgatc ttcagcatct tttactttca ccagcgtttc tgggtgagca aaaacaggaa
     4141 ggcaaaatgc cgcaaaaaag ggaataaggg cgacacggaa atgttgaata ctcatactct
     4201 tcctttttca atattattga agcatttatc agggttattg tctcatgagc ggatacatat
     4261 ttgaatgtat ttagaaaaat aaacaaatag gggttccgcg cacatttccc cgaaaagtgc
     4321 cacctgacgt ctaagaaacc attattatca tgacattaac ctataaaaat aggcgtatca
     4381 cgaggccc
//
